Addgene plasmid #105959: ath5:GFP-DCX
Purpose: transgenesis, doublecortin DCX
Depositing lab: Caren Norden. Depositing organization: Max Planck Institute of Molecular Cell Biology and Genetics. Publication: Independent modes of ganglion cell translocation ensure correct lamination of the zebrafish retina. Icha J, Kunath C, Rocha-Martins M, Norden C. J Cell Biol. 2016 Oct 24;215(2):259-275. 10.1083/jcb.201604095 PubMed 27810916.
Backbone
  Vector backbone: GWpTolDest(R4-R2)pA
  Vector type: Bacterial Expression
Growth in bacteria
  Bacterial resistance: Ampicillin, 100 μg/mL
  Growth temperature: 37°C
  Growth strain: DH5alpha
  Copy number: High Copy
Gene/Insert
  Gene/Insert name: DCX
  Species: H. sapiens (human)
  Entrez Gene: DCX (a.k.a. DBCN, DC, LISX, SCLH, XLIS)
  Tag / fusion protein: GFP (N terminal on insert)
  Cloning method: Gateway Cloning
Terms and licenses: Academic/Nonprofit Terms; Industry Terms: Not Available to Industry
How to cite: ath5:GFP-DCX was a gift from Caren Norden (Addgene plasmid # 105959 ; http://n2t.net/addgene:105959 ; RRID:Addgene_105959)
