[The description below was written by a language model from this plasmid's Addgene catalogue record and pLannotate feature annotations shown in this document.]
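Description:
ath5:GFP-DCX is a 13.2 kb Gateway-assembled expression clone built in the GWpTolDest(R4-R2)pA destination backbone and intended, per the record, for transgenesis; the associated work concerns the zebrafish retina. The backbone name suggests a Tol2 transposon-type destination vector, but no transposon arms are annotated in the feature table, so this cannot be confirmed from the record. Although catalogued as "bacterial expression", the bacterial elements serve only for propagation: a high-copy ColE1/pUC origin, an ampicillin resistance gene with its own promoter, an f1 origin, and pBluescript-derived remnants (lacZα fragment, lac promoter/operator, T7 and T3 promoters, MCS fragments).

The payload sits between Gateway recombination scars. An attB4 site and an attB1 site flank a roughly 5 kb region that carries no functional annotation apart from residual pBluescript MCS and phage promoter sequences. By position and by the plasmid name, this is presumably the ath5 (atoh7) promoter fragment, though the catalogue fields do not describe it explicitly. Downstream of attB1 lies EGFP fused in frame, through a short linker containing a thrombin cleavage site, to the N terminus of human doublecortin (DCX), a microtubule-associated protein. The fusion is followed by attB2 and an SV40 polyadenylation signal, which is annotated on the opposite strand to the coding sequence. A further stretch of about 2.4 kb after the poly(A) signal is also unannotated.

The arrangement is consistent with driving GFP-DCX as a fluorescent microtubule label in ath5-expressing retinal cells, such as the ganglion cells whose translocation was studied in the associated publication, allowing live imaging of the cytoskeleton during retinal lamination.
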