Features (pLannotate 1.2.2; 23 found; start..end, strand, type, name):
     34..462     -  rep_origin     f1 ori (sequence partly withheld): f1 bacteriophage origin of replication; arrow indicates direction of (+) strand synthesis
    467..622     -  CDS            lacZα (fragment): LacZα fragment of β-galactosidase; lacZ fragment
    630..648     +  promoter       T7 promoter: promoter for bacteriophage T7 RNA polymerase
   1324..1344    +  protein_bind   attB4: mutant version of attB; core recombination site for the Gateway® BP reaction BP Clonase™
   1346..1364    +  promoter       T7 promoter: promoter for bacteriophage T7 RNA polymerase
   1373..1456    -  misc_feature   MCS (fragment): pBluescript multiple cloning site
   6383..6427    -  misc_feature   MCS (fragment): pBluescript multiple cloning site
   6440..6458    -  promoter       T3 promoter: promoter for bacteriophage T3 RNA polymerase
   6459..6479    +  protein_bind   attB1: mutant version of attB; core recombination site for the Gateway® BP reaction BP Clonase™
   6485..7201    +  CDS            EGFP: EGFP is a basic (constitutively fluorescent) green fluorescent protein published in 1996, derived from Aequorea victoria. It is reported to be a rapidly-maturing weak dimer with moderate acid sensitivity.
   7256..7273    +  CDS            thrombin site: thrombin recognition and cleavage site
   7277..8371    +  CDS            DCX: DCX_HUMAN - Also known as DBCN, LISX. Experimental evidence at protein level: Swiss-Prot protein existence level 1. Microtubule-associated protein required for initial steps of neuronal dispersion and cortex lamination during cerebral cortex development. May act by competing with the putative neuronal protein kinase DCLK1 in binding to a target protein. May in that way participate in a signaling pathway that is crucial for neuronal interaction before and during migration, possibly as part of a calcium ion-dependent signal transduction pathway. May be part with PAFAH1B1/LIS-1 of overlapping, bu
   8376..8397    -  protein_bind   attB2 (fragment): mutant version of attB; recombination site for the Gateway® BP reaction BP Clonase™
   8405..8539    -  polyA_signal   SV40 poly(A) signal: SV40 polyadenylation signal
  10914..10954   -  misc_feature   MCS (fragment): pBluescript multiple cloning site
  10967..10985   -  promoter       T3 promoter: promoter for bacteriophage T3 RNA polymerase
  11028..11050   -  protein_bind   lac operator (fragment): The lac repressor binds to the lac operator to inhibit transcription in E. coli. This inhibition can be relieved by adding lactose or isopropyl-β-D-thiogalactopyranoside (IPTG). lac repressor encoded by lacI
  11054..11084   -  promoter       lac promoter: promoter for the E. coli lac operon
  11099..11120   -  protein_bind   CAP binding site: CAP binding activates transcription in the presence of cAMP. E. coli catabolite activator protein
  11133..11225   -  CDS            lacI (fragment): lac repressor; lacI; The lac repressor binds to the lac operator to inhibit transcription in E. coli. This inhibition can be relieved by adding lactose or isopropyl-β-D-thiogalactopyranoside (IPTG).
  11408..11996   -  rep_origin     ori: high-copy-number ColE1/pMB1/pBR322/pUC origin of replication
  12167..13027   -  CDS            AmpR: β-lactamase; bla; confers resistance to ampicillin, carbenicillin, and related antibiotics
  13028..13132   -  promoter       AmpR promoter: bla
>Addgene plasmid #105959 | ath5:GFP-DCX | addgene full sequence | sequence record 203760 | Addgene NGS Result
CCACCTAAATTGTAAGCGTTAATATTTTGTTAAAATTCGCGTTAAATTTTTGTTAAATCAGCTCATTTTT
TAACCAATAGGCCGAAATCGGCAAAATCCCTTATAAATCAAAAGAATAGACCGAGATAGGGT
[37 nt withheld, positions 133-169]
AAAGAACGTGGACTCCAACGTCAAAGG
[49 nt withheld, positions 197-245]
T
[91 nt withheld, positions 247-337]
G
[124 nt withheld, positions 339-462]
CCCATTCGCCATTCAGGCTGCGCAACTGTTGGGAAGGGCGATCGGTGCGGGCCTCTTCGCTATTACGCCA
GCTGGCGAAAGGGGGATGTGCTGCAAGGCGATTAAGTTGGGTAACGCCAGGGTTTTCCCAGTCACGACGT
TGTAAAACGACGGCCAGTGAGCGCGCGTAATACGACTCACTATAGGGCGAATTGGGTACAGGTCATTGCA
CAACACCAGAAATGCCCTCTGATCTGCAAAAGACGTGAATATCTGTTCAGACACCCATATCCACTCTGTT
CCACACAGGTCAGAGGTTTGTCCAGGAGTTCTTGACAGAGGTGTAAAAAGTACTCAAAAATTTTACTCAA
GTGAAAGTACAAGTACTTAGGGAAAATTTTACTCAATTAAAAGTAAAAGTATCTGGCTAGAATCTTACTT
GAGTAAAAGTAAAAAAGTACTCCATTAAAATTGTACTTGAGTATTAAGGAAGTAAAAGTAAAAGCAAGAA
AGAAAACTAGAGATTCTTGTTTAAGCTTTTAATCTCAAAAAACATTAAATGAAATGCATACAAGGTTTTA
TCCTGCTTTAGAACTGTTTGTATTTAATTATCAAACTATAAGACAGACAATCTAATGCCAGTACACGCTA
CTCAAAGTTGTAAAACCTCAGATTTAACTTCAGTAGAAGCTGATTCTCAAAATTGTTAGTGTCAAGCCTA
GCTCTTTTGGGGCTGAAAAGCAATCCTGCAGTGCTGAAAAGCCTCTCACAGGCAGCCGATGCGGGAAGAG
GTGTATTAGTCTTGATAGAGAGGCTGCAAATAGCAGGAAACGTGAGCAGAGACTCCCTGGTGTCTGAAAC
ACAGGCCAGATGGGCCGATATCAACTTTGTATAGAAAAGTTGGTAATACGACTCACTATAGGGCGAATTG
GGTACCGGGCCCCCCCTCGAGGTCGACGGTATCGATAAGCTTGATATCGAATTCCTGCAGCCCGGGGGAT
CCACTAGTTCTAGAATTTAAATATTTTAAAAATGTATATATATAATAAATGTATATATATATAAATGTAT
AATGAGCAAAATTCTAAGTTTTATGCAAATAAAAAAAGTATTATGGAAAATGTATTATATTGCAGTTCTA
AATTATTTAAGAAAACGTGGCTGACTTGCCAAAATGATGGTAAACTGTGCAACTCTGCTTCCAAGATGTT
AGAAACAGACGTTTTTCTTTTAGCCTCATAATTTAATGCTGTTGCGATGTTACCGTCTCTTCGCTGTACT
GGTTGTTACCAGGTTACGGAAAAATATAACATGCTCACAACATCCAATCAGATTAAATGAACTGAAAAGC
AATATGGGTTTTAAGACATCACAGAGAAGGTAACATTTAAAGGCTTAAAAGCACAAACTGTTTCTCGCTT
CTAAGACTAAGTAAGTAAGTTTTTGCACACAATTAACAAATAGTTGCAGGCAAATTAAACTTTAGTGACA
AGGCAGTACTGGCCCGATCAGGCCAGTAATGATTTTGTCTACTGTCCAAAGCATCTCTCACGCTGGCCCT
GGGTCATCAAGCAGTTCTTATTGTTGAGCCCTGCATTATAATTATATACAATTTTTTTTTTATTATTTAA
TTTTTTTAAATTAAAATGTTATGTAATGTTATGTTAATAAATGTTTAAATAAGAATATTAAAAAATAATT
TGATTTAATACAAATACAGGGAAGCACGTTTTAAAAAGTAAATAAATTTTGTTAAATTTTATATAAGGAA
AATATGTTTATTTCTGTATTTTTCTATACACTGAACACAACTAAGAATTTCTAAATAAATATAGACAAAT
GCTATTAGGCATGGGATGATAACCAGTTTAAAGGTCAAGGTTTAAAAACCCCCAGAATTATCTGTTATAC
CGTTCCAACGATATATGTAATTTTTTTATTAACACTTTTAATAAAAAAGGACCCTCATCATCAAACTGTT
CTTAAAATAAACTATATTGTGCTCAAAGGTAAAAACAGTTCTTGTTTTTTACCCAGACATTTAAAAAAAG
AATTTATTTTAGAGCAGTAATCACAATACCGTCCGTGATACCGTGATTTTTTTTTATCAAAGGTAATCAT
ACAGTCACAATCTTTTACCGGCCCATGCTATTTATACGGCAGTGTAAAATAAAGTGTAAATTGTAACGCG
TTATAAAGAATTGCTTCTTTTAAACAATGCCACAAAAATTATGAACATTTTTTTTTTGTAAAAATTTTAA
ACCAAAAATAACTAAAAATTTCTCCAAATATAAAACAATTGAGCAGGGCACATTGTAACACATAACGAAA
ACTGCTTCCATTGTTTTTTTTTATACTTGAAAATCCTTTTCATCTTTGTCCCACATAAGTCATAACATTA
ACAATAATAATTGAATATAGATTTCTTGTCTAATTGACTGCCCTTAATAAGACATTGCTTCATTGACCAG
TTAAGATTAAACATAACAACCAGAAGGGAACAAAAAGGCTCAAATAGGCATGAAATTACAAGCACCTTGC
TTGACCTAATTACAGTGACGAGCCTCATCTCACCAGATGCCCCAATCTGACGGTGGGGGTTCAAGTCTCC
TCATCTATGGAGGTCACTGTTTACACAATATGCCTCACTTTTCTGAATGACCTCATTGGTCAATATGCCA
GTTCTGTGAGAATCGATCAAAAATAGCTTTAAAGATTAAAGATTTTAAGTTTTCTTCTCACTTTTTTAGG
TAGATTATGTGTTGAAATGAACACAACAGTTTATACCCATATCTCAGAGATCATATCGATGATGAACTTT
AATGAATGATAAGTTATTATATTATATATTAAATCATATTATATTATAATATATTATATTCTATATTCGT
TTTGATAGATGTAGTGTTTAAATGAACAGTTTATACTCATCTCAAGGATCATAAAGAAGTGTCATATCAT
AGAACTGTAAATGACAATGTTATATTATTTTGATGGACCTTTAGATATATTCTTTGGTTATTATACTGTA
TATTTTTGGTAGATTATGTTTACATCATAGAGCTTTAAATGACTAGTTCTATTCTAGTCTATTTGATTTT
TTTTTTTTTAAATGACCACAACAGTTTATACTCAAATATCAGTGATCATAATGTTATATCAACATATAAA
ATCTATATTATGTTATATTATATTATATTATATTATATTATATTATATTATATTTTATTTTATATTAGAC
AGCACCCATTCTCAGTTTTACATCTATTATTTGACTGTCAGCTTGACTTAAGTAGGAGTTTGATCATTAG
TCGTCACTTTCCTCGAGTTCAGAGGATTACGCATTCGATTTTTAAGACCATTTTCTCCTTCGGAATGAAC
GGCGCTTTATGCTTTAAATGAAAACCAGATTTACTAAATCCTGGATTAAGCTGTTAAACTGATAATAGAC
CTTCTCACTTTCCCCTCGTCAAGACCGAGTAAATCTTTAATCTGCTCAACACTGTCTCAAAAATTACAGG
AGTAGCTTGTAACATATGGCCTTTTGCATAGGAGTCCAGACAAGCCTATCATGTGAACGAGTGAAAAAAC
AAGGCCGTTTAACATGTCTGGACCAAGCCCTTTAAACGGGACAAGCAGCAGCTGGTCAGGGATGCCAATC
TGCAATCAATGAAAACAAACTAAACCAGTGGATTGGGTTTATATGCCCAATTGAACAGCAGAATTACTCA
TCTAATGCAGATGAGCGTATATGGCTTGATGGCCACAGTCAGCCGGGACATGAATTATGCAGAAGAGATA
TAGCGATTTGTCACTTGTACACAAATCAGATGTAATAATGTATGTATTTAGTGCAGTATTTTATATAGAA
CGCTACTTTACGATTTCAAGTACCTGTAGGAAAATATGTTATAGATAATTACTATACTATAGAGGTGATA
ATTCATAATGCATAACTTTAAAAACATTTTGTTTCATAGTATAGCAATTATATATACAGTATATAAGATA
GACTGCATATATATATATATATATATATATTATATCTGTGTGTTATTATATTATAACCTTAGTATAACAA
TAATAGTATTTTGGAAAGGTTTATGAATGAGTTTTTTTGCCAACAGGCTTTTTTTGGAGGGGGTGAAACT
GTGACTGTCTGAATCTGCTTTGTTTGATTCACATTGAACAGATTGAGATCGACAGCTTGTCGAAGACTTC
TGTCTGTCTCAATTCCTCTGAGACACTCAAATCAATTATTTAGTGCTGCCCCACAAATGTGTTTTATATG
GTTTTGTTATTGGTTTACTATATATTATTAAATATATAGAATGTAATATGTAATATAGAGAAATGTGCTG
ATGATACAGTAGATGAATACTGACACTATATTAAAATATTCTATATAAAAGTATAAAATTTGAACACTGA
CGCTATATTAAAAGATTGCAAATGACCGTATAAATGTTTAAAATGTAGAAACTTCACATGTTATTTTTTC
TAAACAAGCATGCTGGTTATTACTTTATAATTATGTAACAATATAACTGTACTAATACAGTTCAGTAATT
AACAAGTAATTCAAAAATATTTTTATTTTAAATGTTTATATTTTATCATTATTCTTCAAGCCACTAGGTT
ATATTAGTTTGTCAGCAAAAATGAACAAATTAGCACCAACGCTTATAATTTAAAATATTAAATCTTGAAA
ATATTTTAAAGAATGTTACATTTAATGAAAATTATTTTAAAAAGCATAAGAAAAATTACACACTCAAATT
GCATTTAATATGCTTTCCGTGTAAATTACTTATGTAAATTTAATTTGATGCACACTAAAATGTCTCGTCT
ATGACCTATATACATAATGTATTATCATATTGTAACTCAAATATTACATGTAATATTAATATTACCTTAA
ATATTTATATATTACAATTTAACATTATGAATAACAAAGACAACTGGAGTATGTTTGACCAAAACAAAAC
AACAATCTTTCTATTTGTAAAAGTTAATTTTAAAAAAACTGTTGCGATGTGTAAAATATCCATTTACTTT
ATTCAGTAAAACTAATGTGGATTATAATAGTATAGCATAAATATATAACAATATATCAATTTAATATTAA
CATCAATATAAAATTGATGAATCTATCTATGAAAAAATATGAAAAATTCATTATTTACTCACTTATTACT
AATTGCACACCCGTATACTATTCTTTTTTCATTGAACACAAAGAAAGATATGTTGAAGTATGCTGAAAAC
CGGTAACCATTGACTTCAACAGTATTTATTTTTCCAATGGCAGCCAGTGGTTACAGGTTTGCAGCTTTCA
ACCAAATATTTTCTTTTGTGATCAGCAGAAGAAAGAAACTCATAAAAGTTTGGAACCACTTAAATAAAAT
AGTGCATAAATAGTCTGTAAATGTTCATTTTTGTATGAACTATCCCTTCAAATTATCGTTTATATTAAAA
GATTCCAGTAATAAATGTAAATAATGAGACCTACAACCCTGTAAAACAAATTGCAAAATCAAACTGACTC
TATACAGGCAATTACTCCTGCAAACAATGTTCTCATTTAAGAAATCCAAAGATGTCACGGTTGCTTAAAG
ATGCATGCACTTTTTAATTAGGTAATGGTCCTTGCCACCCGGCGCTGGTTGTGGCCAGATGGTAAGTTAT
CTCTGGTTTGTAACGCCTGTTTTCAGTGATAGAGCAGCCAAAGTTAATTGGAATGTCATTAAAGTTTGAG
TTACTGGGGGTTGGGGCTGGACTGCACTAGTCCTGCTGTTGGAGATGTGCGTTTCATTAATAATAATGGA
TGTTTGGATGGAGTAATAAGGGTGGGGCTCCACCTGCTGCCACCTGTTAATACTCTATATAAGCATCGCT
CATCCTTATGGCAGAACAGAAGCGATTAAGAACCATCCGGGGGGGATCCACTAGTTCTAGAGCGGCCGCC
ACCGCGGTGGAGCTCCAGCTTTTGTTCCCTTTAGTGAGGGTTAATTCAAGTTTGTACAAAAAAGCAGGCT
GGATGGTGAGCAAGGGCGAGGAGCTGTTCACCGGGGTGGTGCCCATCCTGGTCGAGCTGGACGGCGACGT
AAACGGCCACAAGTTCAGCGTGTCCGGCGAGGGCGAGGGCGATGCCACCTACGGCAAGCTGACCCTGAAG
TTCATCTGCACCACCGGCAAGCTGCCCGTGCCCTGGCCCACCCTCGTGACCACCCTGACCTACGGCGTGC
AGTGCTTCAGCCGCTACCCCGACCACATGAAGCAGCACGACTTCTTCAAGTCCGCCATGCCCGAAGGCTA
CGTCCAGGAGCGCACCATCTTCTTCAAGGACGACGGCAACTACAAGACCCGCGCCGAGGTGAAGTTCGAG
GGCGACACCCTGGTGAACCGCATCGAGCTGAAGGGCATCGACTTCAAGGAGGACGGCAACATCCTGGGGC
ACAAGCTGGAGTACAACTACAACAGCCACAACGTCTATATCATGGCCGACAAGCAGAAGAACGGCATCAA
GGTGAACTTCAAGATCCGCCACAACATCGAGGACGGCAGCGTGCAGCTCGCCGACCACTACCAGCAGAAC
ACCCCCATCGGCGACGGCCCCGTGCTGCTGCCCGACAACCACTACCTGAGCACCCAGTCCGCCCTGAGCA
AAGACCCCAACGAGAAGCGCGATCACATGGTCCTGCTGGAGTTCGTGACCGCCGCCGGGATCACTCTCGG
CATGGACGAGCTGTACAAGTCCGGACTCAGATCCATGGGCAGCAGCCATCATCATCATCATCACAGCAGC
GGCCTGGTGCCGCGCGGCAGCCATATGGAACTTGATTTTGGACACTTTGACGAAAGAGATAAGACATCCA
GGAACATGCGAGGCTCCCGGATGAATGGGTTGCCTAGCCCCACTCACAGCGCCCACTGTAGCTTCTACCG
AACCAGAACCTTGCAGGCACTGAGTAATGAGAAGAAAGCCAAGAAGGTACGTTTCTACCGCAATGGGGAC
CGCTACTTCAAGGGGATTGTGTACGCTGTGTCCTCTGACCGTTTTCGCAGCTTTGACGCCTTGCTGGCTG
ACCTGACGCGATCTCTGTCCGACAACATCAACCTGCCTCAGGGAGTGCGATACATTTACACCATTGATGG
ATCCAGGAAGATCGGAAGCATGGATGAACTGGAGGAAGGGGAAAGCTATGTCTGTTCCTCAGACAACTTC
TTTAAAAAGGTGGAGTACACCAAGAATGTCAATCCCAACTGGTCTGTCAACGTAAAAACATCTGCCAATA
TGAAAGCCCCCCAGTCTTTGGCTAGCAGCAACAGTGCACAGGCCAGGGAGAACAAGGACTTTGTGCGCCC
CAAGCTGGTTACCATCATCCGCAGTGGGGTGAAGCCTCGGAAGGCTGTGCGTGTGCTTCTGAACAAGAAG
ACAGCCCACTCTTTTGAGCAAGTCCTCACTGATATCACAGAAGCCATCAAACTGGAGACCGGGGTTGTCA
AAAAACTCTACACTCTGGATGGAAAACAGGTAACTTGTCTCCATGATTTCTTTGGTGATGATGATGTGTT
TATTGCCTGTGGTCCTGAAAAATTTCGCTATGCTCAGGATGATTTTTCTCTGGATGAAAATGAATGCCGA
GTCATGAAGGGAAACCCATCAGCCACAGCTGGCCCAAAGGCATCCCCAACACCTCAGAAGACTTCAGCCA
AGAGCCCTGGTCCTATGCGCCGAAGCAAGTCTCCAGCTGACTCAGGTAACGACCAAGACGCAAACGGAAC
CTCCAGCAGCCAGCTCTCTACCCCCAAGTCTAAGCAGTCTCCCATCTCTACGCCCACCAGTCCTGGCAGC
CTCCGGAAGCACAAGGACCTGTACCTGCCTCTGTCCTTGGATGACTCGGACTCGCTTGGTGATTCCATGT
AAGACCCAGCTTTCTTGTACAAAGTTGATGTAGATCCAGACATGATAAGATACATTGATGAGTTTGGACA
AACCACAACTAGAATGCAGTGAAAAAAATGCTTTATTTGTGAAATTTGTGATGCTATTGCTTTATTTGTA
ACCATTATAAGCTGCAATAAACAAGTTAACAACAACAATTGCATTCATTTTATGTTTCAGGTTCAGGGGG
AGGTGTGGGAGGTTTTTTAATTCGCGGCCGCGGCGCCAATGCATTGGGCCCTCGAGCATATGAGATCTGT
CCCGATCTTTCTCTTCTGTGCTGTCAATTTAGAGTAGTTTTTGAGGTAATTTGGGTGCATTCTCTGTAAA
AACAACAAATAAATATTTATATTGTATGCAATAAATGTAACAATTACACATACACTCTCTGATTACAGCA
TTAAAGGGTTAGTTCACCCAAAAATGAAAAGATGTCATTAATGACTCACCCTCATGTCGTTCCAAGCCCG
TAACACCTCCGTTCATCTTCGGAACACAGTTTAAGATATTTTAGATTTAGTCCGAGAGCTTTCTGTCCCT
CCACTGAAAATGTATGTACGGTATACTGTCCATGTCCAGAAAGGTAATAAAAACATCAAAGTAGTCCATG
TGACATCAGTGGGTTAGGTAGAATTATTTGAAGCATCGAAAATACATTTTGGTCCAAAAATAACAAAACC
TACGACTTTATTCAGCATTGTAGCGTCACTGCGAAGTCGTGAACGCGGATTGACAACAGACCCGGAAGAG
AATACAATGCCGAATAAAGTCGTAGGTTTTGTTATTTTTGGACCAAAATGTATTCGATGCTTCAAAAAAT
TCTAACTAACCCACTGATGTCACATGGACTACTTTGATGTTTTTATTACCTTTCTGGACATGGACAGTAT
ACCGTACATACATTCTCAATGGAGGCACAGAAAGCTCTCGGACTAAATCTAAAATATCTTAAACTGTGTT
CTGAAGATGAACGGAGGTCTTACGGGCTTGGAACGACATGAGGGCGAGTCATTAATGACATTATTTTCAT
TTTTGGGTGAACTAACCCTTTAATAAAACTGACATTTGCAGCCAATTGCACACTTTATAATGTTAAATAC
TTGTTGATTTTAGAAATACAGTAGCATTTAGTGACAATCAAACATTAATTTTATTTCTGATTATATTGAC
AAAAACACAGGACTGTAAGGCTGACATGACAGGGTGAATTGATTTCATTACATTAGTTTTGATGGTAACA
CTTTTACAATAAGGTTCGTTAGTTAACTACATTAGTTAACATGAACTAATAATGAACTGCACGTATACAT
GTTAATTTCAACATTTACTAATACTTTATATCTTGTTAACATTAGTTAATGCACTGTGAACTAACATGAA
CAAACAATGAACATCTGTATTTCTATTAACTAACGTTAACAAAGATTAACAGATACAGTAACAAATGTAT
TGCTCATGGTTATTTAATGTTAGTTAATACATGAACTAATCAACCTCATTGTAAAGTGTTACCGTTTTGA
CAATACAACATGTTTGGAAAAAAATTTCTCGCTTGGTTTTCTTGTGTTTTGCATGAATTCAAACACAATG
AGAGCACGGAATGATAATGATTATTCAAAGCTGCAATAGGCGCCAAATTTCCCGTGGACCTAACGTTACC
AATTACAAATGCATTTTAGCATTTTATTACGTGAGCCTTATATTGTCAATCGCATGCATTAGTGAAAATA
GGCCTACTACACATATAAAAGGCGCGCCATCAACGTCAAAACATGCACACCCAAAANAAAAAAAAAAAAA
AAAAAAAAAAAACTATCAGTAAAACAAAATACTTAATGTACTTACCTCAATATGCTTCCTTAGGTTTGAT
GGCGAACTTTTGAAGGCCGATATTTCTTTATTAAGCGGGAGACAGAGGACACATTTCATCTTGAATGAAT
CTTTATTTACACCACTTAAAGAAAAGAATTCGCGAAGATACGGCCACGGGTGCTCTTGATCCTGTGGCTG
ATTTTGGACTGTGCTGCTCGCAGCTGCTGATGAATCACATACTTCCTCCATTTTCTTCCACTGATTGACT
GTTATAATTTCCCTAATTTCCAGGTCAAGGTGCTGTGCATTGTGGTAATAGATGTGACATGACGTCACTT
CCAAAGGACCAATGAACATGTCTGACCAATTTCATATAATGTGAAAACGATTTTCATAGGCAGAATAAAT
AACATTTAAATTAAACTGGGCATCAGCGCAATTCAATTGGTTTGGTAATAGCAAGGGAAAATAGAATGAA
GTGATCTCCAAAAAATAAGTACTTTTTGACTGTAAATAAAATTGTAAGGAGTAAAAAGTACTTTTTTTTC
TAAAAAAATGTAATTAAGTAAAAGTAAAAGTATTGATTTTTAATTGTACTCAAGTAAAGTAAAAATCCCC
AAAAATAATACTTAAGTACAGTAATCAAGTAAAATTACTCAAGTACTTTACACCTCTGGTTCTTGACCCC
CTACCTTCAGCAAGCCCAGCAGATCCACTAGTTCTAGAGCGGCCGCCACCGCGGTGGAGCTCCAGCTTTT
GTTCCCTTTAGTGAGGGTTAATTGCGCGCTTGGCGTAATCATGGTCATAGCTGTTTCCTGTGTGAAATTG
TTATCCGCTCACAATTCCACACAACATACGAGCCGGAAGCATAAAGTGTAAAGCCTGGGGTGCCTAATGA
GTGAGCTAACTCACATTAATTGCGTTGCGCTCACTGCCCGCTTTCCAGTCGGGAAACCTGTCGTGCCAGC
TGCATTAATGAATCGGCCAACGCGCGGGGAGAGGCGGTTTGCGTATTGGGCGCTCTTCCGCTTCCTCGCT
CACTGACTCGCTGCGCTCGGTCGTTCGGCTGCGGCGAGCGGTATCAGCTCACTCAAAGGCGGTAATACGG
TTATCCACAGAATCAGGGGATAACGCAGGAAAGAACATGTGAGCAAAAGGCCAGCAAAAGGCCAGGAACC
GTAAAAAGGCCGCGTTGCTGGCGTTTTTCCATAGGCTCCGCCCCCCTGACGAGCATCACAAAAATCGACG
CTCAAGTCAGAGGTGGCGAAACCCGACAGGACTATAAAGATACCAGGCGTTTCCCCCTGGAAGCTCCCTC
GTGCGCTCTCCTGTTCCGACCCTGCCGCTTACCGGATACCTGTCCGCCTTTCTCCCTTCGGGAAGCGTGG
CGCTTTCTCATAGCTCACGCTGTAGGTATCTCAGTTCGGTGTAGGTCGTTCGCTCCAAGCTGGGCTGTGT
GCACGAACCCCCCGTTCAGCCCGACCGCTGCGCCTTATCCGGTAACTATCGTCTTGAGTCCAACCCGGTA
AGACACGACTTATCGCCACTGGCAGCAGCCACTGGTAACAGGATTAGCAGAGCGAGGTATGTAGGCGGTG
CTACAGAGTTCTTGAAGTGGTGGCCTAACTACGGCTACACTAGAAGAACAGTATTTGGTATCTGCGCTCT
GCTGAAGCCAGTTACCTTCGGAAAAAGAGTTGGTAGCTCTTGATCCGGCAAACAAACCACCGCTGGTAGC
GGTGGTTTTTTTGTTTGCAAGCAGCAGATTACGCGCAGAAAAAAAGGATCTCAAGAAGATCCTTTGATCT
TTTCTACGGGGTCTGACGCTCAGTGGAACGAAAACTCACGTTAAGGGATTTTGGTCATGAGATTATCAAA
AAGGATCTTCACCTAGATCCTTTTAAATTAAAAATGAAGTTTTAAATCAATCTAAAGTATATATGAGTAA
ACTTGGTCTGACAGTTACCAATGCTTAATCAGTGAGGCACCTATCTCAGCGATCTGTCTATTTCGTTCAT
CCATAGTTGCCTGACTCCCCGTCGTGTAGATAACTACGATACGGGAGGGCTTACCATCTGGCCCCAGTGC
TGCAATGATACCGCGAGACCCACGCTCACCGGCTCCAGATTTATCAGCAATAAACCAGCCAGCCGGAAGG
GCCGAGCGCAGAAGTGGTCCTGCAACTTTATCCGCCTCCATCCAGTCTATTAATTGTTGCCGGGAAGCTA
GAGTAAGTAGTTCGCCAGTTAATAGTTTGCGCAACGTTGTTGCCATTGCTACAGGCATCGTGGTGTCACG
CTCGTCGTTTGGTATGGCTTCATTCAGCTCCGGTTCCCAACGATCAAGGCGAGTTACATGATCCCCCATG
TTGTGCAAAAAAGCGGTTAGCTCCTTCGGTCCTCCGATCGTTGTCAGAAGTAAGTTGGCCGCAGTGTTAT
CACTCATGGTTATGGCAGCACTGCATAATTCTCTTACTGTCATGCCATCCGTAAGATGCTTTTCTGTGAC
TGGTGAGTACTCAACCAAGTCATTCTGAGAATAGTGTATGCGGCGACCGAGTTGCTCTTGCCCGGCGTCA
ATACGGGATAATACCGCGCCACATAGCAGAACTTTAAAAGTGCTCATCATTGGAAAACGTTCTTCGGGGC
GAAAACTCTCAAGGATCTTACCGCTGTTGAGATCCAGTTCGATGTAACCCACTCGTGCACCCAACTGATC
TTCAGCATCTTTTACTTTCACCAGCGTTTCTGGGTGAGCAAAAACAGGAAGGCAAAATGCCGCAAAAAAG
GGAATAAGGGCGACACGGAAATGTTGAATACTCATACTCTTCCTTTTTCAATATTATTGAAGCATTTATC
AGGGTTATTGTCTCATGAGCGGATACATATTTGAATGTATTTAGAAAAATAAACAAATAGGGGTTCCGCG
CACATTTCCCCGAAAAGTG
